Addgene plasmid #229249: pXTK012 [Marker_AmpR-bla_PartType4]
Purpose: XanthoMoClo Golden Gate Part Plasmid for cloning, contains Marker_AmpR-bla_PartType4
Depositing lab: Michael Springer. Depositing organization: Harvard Medical School. Publication: XanthoMoClo horizontal line A Robust Modular Cloning Genetic Toolkit for the Genera Xanthobacter and Roseixanthobacter. Soltysiak MPM, Ory ALH, Lee AD, Christophersen CE, Jalihal AP, Springer M. ACS Synth Biol. 2025 Apr 18;14(4):1173-1190. doi: 10.1021/acssynbio.4c00806. Epub 2025 Mar 13. PubMed 40080684.
Backbone
  Vector backbone: pXTK
  Vector type: Bacterial Expression
Growth in bacteria
  Bacterial resistance: Ampicillin, 100 μg/mL
  Growth temperature: 37°C
  Growth strain: DH5alpha
  Copy number: Low Copy
Gene/Insert
  Gene/Insert name: AmpR-bla (alt name: Marker_AmpR-bla_PartType4)
  Species: Synthetic
  Cloning method: Restriction Enzyme; 5′ cloning site unknown (unknown if destroyed)
Terms and licenses: Academic/Nonprofit Terms; Industry Terms: Not Available to Industry
How to cite: pXTK012 [Marker_AmpR-bla_PartType4] was a gift from Michael Springer (Addgene plasmid # 229249 ; http://n2t.net/addgene:229249 ; RRID:Addgene_229249)
