[The description below was written by a language model from this plasmid's Addgene catalogue record and pLannotate feature annotations shown in this document.]
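Description:
pXTK012 is a small (about 2.7 kb) Golden Gate part plasmid from the XanthoMoClo modular cloning toolkit, which was built for genetic engineering of the bacterial genera Xanthobacter and Roseixanthobacter. It sits on the pXTK part backbone and is catalogued as a bacterial expression vector, although its real role is to store a standardized DNA module in E. coli. The part it carries is a Type 4 "Marker" module, an ampicillin resistance cassette (AmpR-bla) of synthetic origin. This cassette can be released and combined with other toolkit parts in hierarchical Golden Gate assemblies. The Type IIS enzyme sites and overhangs that define the Type 4 position are not annotated in the feature table, and the catalogue entry gives the cloning sites as unknown.

The feature table shows a ColE1/pMB1/pUC-type origin of replication followed by two tandem, same-orientation copies of an identical unit. Each unit consists of the native bla (AmpR) promoter, the TEM-type beta-lactamase coding sequence, and the bacteriophage fd central terminator. Presumably one copy is the backbone's own selection marker and the other is the stored part, which would fit the plasmid being selected on ampicillin, but the record does not say which copy is which. The catalogue lists the plasmid as low copy, whereas the annotation tool labels the origin as a high-copy type, and the record leaves this discrepancy unresolved. The plasmid is typically used to donate an ampicillin/beta-lactam resistance marker when assembling custom vectors with the toolkit.
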