Features (pLannotate 1.2.2; 7 found; start..end, strand, type, name):
      1..589     +  rep_origin     ori: high-copy-number ColE1/pMB1/pBR322/pUC origin of replication
    661..752     +  promoter       AmpR promoter: bla
    753..1610    +  CDS            bla: BLAT_ECOLX - Experimental evidence at protein level: Swiss-Prot protein existence level 1. TEM-type are the most prevalent beta-lactamases in enterobacteria; they hydrolyze the beta-lactam bond in susceptible beta-lactam antibiotics, thus conferring resistance to penicillins and cephalosporins. TEM-3 and TEM-4 are capable of hydrolyzing cefotaxime and ceftazidime. TEM-5 is capable of hydrolyzing ceftazidime. TEM-6 is capable of hydrolyzing ceftazidime and aztreonam. TEM-8/CAZ-2, TEM- 16/CAZ-7 and TEM-24/CAZ-6 are markedly active against ceftazidime. IRT- 4 shows resistance to beta-lactamase in
   1617..1656    +  terminator     fd terminator (sequence withheld): central terminator from bacteriophage fd (Otsuka and Kunisawa, 1982)
   1722..1813    +  promoter       AmpR promoter: bla
   1814..2671    +  CDS            bla: BLAT_ECOLX - Experimental evidence at protein level: Swiss-Prot protein existence level 1. TEM-type are the most prevalent beta-lactamases in enterobacteria; they hydrolyze the beta-lactam bond in susceptible beta-lactam antibiotics, thus conferring resistance to penicillins and cephalosporins. TEM-3 and TEM-4 are capable of hydrolyzing cefotaxime and ceftazidime. TEM-5 is capable of hydrolyzing ceftazidime. TEM-6 is capable of hydrolyzing ceftazidime and aztreonam. TEM-8/CAZ-2, TEM- 16/CAZ-7 and TEM-24/CAZ-6 are markedly active against ceftazidime. IRT- 4 shows resistance to beta-lactamase in
   2678..2717    +  terminator     fd terminator (sequence withheld): central terminator from bacteriophage fd (Otsuka and Kunisawa, 1982)
>Addgene plasmid #229249 | pXTK012 [Marker_AmpR-bla_PartType4] | addgene full sequence | sequence record 467557 | Addgene NGS Result
TTGAGATCCTTTTTTTCTGCGCGTAATCTGCTGCTTGCAAACAAAAAAACCACCGCTACCAGCGGTGGTT
TGTTTGCCGGATCAAGAGCTACCAACTCTTTTTCCGAAGGTAACTGGCTTCAGCAGAGCGCAGATACCAA
ATACTGTTCTTCTAGTGTAGCCGTAGTTAGGCCACCACTTCAAGAACTCTGTAGCACCGCCTACATACCT
CGCTCTGCTAATCCTGTTACCAGTGGCTGCTGCCAGTGGCGATAAGTCGTGTCTTACCGGGTTGGACTCA
AGACGATAGTTACCGGATAAGGCGCAGCGGTCGGGCTGAACGGGGGGTTCGTGCACACAGCCCAGCTTGG
AGCGAACGACCTACACCGAACTGAGATACCTACAGCGTGAGCTATGAGAAAGCGCCACGCTTCCCGAAGG
GAGAAAGGCGGACAGGTATCCGGTAAGCGGCAGGGTCGGAACAGGAGAGCGCACGAGGGAGCTTCCAGGG
GGAAACGCCTGGTATCTTTATAGTCCTGTCGGGTTTCGCCACCTCTGACTTGAGCGTCGATTTTTGTGAT
GCTCGTCAGGGGGGCGGAGCCTATGGAAAAACGCCAGCAACGCGAGTCGGTCTCTTGGCAGTAGCCCGCC
TAATGAGCGGGCTTTTTTTTAATTCCCCTATTTGTTTATTTTTCTAAATACATTCAAATATGTATCCGCT
CATGAGACAATAACCCTGATAAATGCTTCAATAATATTGAAAAAGGAAGAGTATGAGCATTCAGCATTTT
CGTGTGGCGCTGATTCCGTTTTTTGCGGCGTTTTGCCTGCCGGTGTTTGCGCATCCGGAAACCCTGGTGA
AAGTGAAAGATGCGGAAGATCAACTGGGTGCGCGCGTGGGCTATATTGAACTGGATCTGAACAGCGGCAA
AATTCTGGAATCTTTTCGTCCGGAAGAACGTTTTCCGATGATGAGCACCTTTAAAGTGCTGCTGTGCGGT
GCGGTTCTGAGCCGTGTGGATGCGGGCCAGGAACAACTGGGCCGTCGTATTCATTATAGCCAGAACGATC
TGGTGGAATATAGCCCGGTGACCGAAAAACATCTGACCGATGGCATGACCGTGCGTGAACTGTGCAGCGC
GGCGATTACCATGAGCGATAACACCGCGGCGAACCTGCTGCTGACGACCATTGGCGGTCCGAAAGAACTG
ACCGCGTTTCTGCATAACATGGGCGATCATGTGACCCGTCTGGATCGTTGGGAACCGGAACTGAACGAAG
CGATTCCGAACGATGAACGTGATACCACCATGCCGGCAGCAATGGCGACCACCCTGCGTAAACTGCTGAC
GGGTGAGCTGCTGACCCTGGCAAGCCGCCAGCAACTGATTGATTGGATGGAAGCGGATAAAGTGGCGGGT
CCGCTGCTGCGTAGCGCGCTGCCGGCTGGCTGGTTTATTGCGGATAAAAGCGGTGCGGGCGAACGTGGCA
GCCGTGGCATTATTGCGGCGCTGGGCCCGGATGGTAAACCGAGCCGTATTGTGGTGATTTATACCACCGG
CAGCCAGGCGACGATGGATGAACGTAACCGTCAGATTGCGGAAATTGGCGCGAGCCTGATTAAACATTGG
[46 nt withheld, positions 1611-1656]
CGACCCTTGTCAACGTGAGACCAGAGTAGCCCGCCTAATGAGCGGGCTTTTTTTTAATTCCCCTATTTGT
TTATTTTTCTAAATACATTCAAATATGTATCCGCTCATGAGACAATAACCCTGATAAATGCTTCAATAAT
ATTGAAAAAGGAAGAGTATGAGCATTCAGCATTTTCGTGTGGCGCTGATTCCGTTTTTTGCGGCGTTTTG
CCTGCCGGTGTTTGCGCATCCGGAAACCCTGGTGAAAGTGAAAGATGCGGAAGATCAACTGGGTGCGCGC
GTGGGCTATATTGAACTGGATCTGAACAGCGGCAAAATTCTGGAATCTTTTCGTCCGGAAGAACGTTTTC
CGATGATGAGCACCTTTAAAGTGCTGCTGTGCGGTGCGGTTCTGAGCCGTGTGGATGCGGGCCAGGAACA
ACTGGGCCGTCGTATTCATTATAGCCAGAACGATCTGGTGGAATATAGCCCGGTGACCGAAAAACATCTG
ACCGATGGCATGACCGTGCGTGAACTGTGCAGCGCGGCGATTACCATGAGCGATAACACCGCGGCGAACC
TGCTGCTGACGACCATTGGCGGTCCGAAAGAACTGACCGCGTTTCTGCATAACATGGGCGATCATGTGAC
CCGTCTGGATCGTTGGGAACCGGAACTGAACGAAGCGATTCCGAACGATGAACGTGATACCACCATGCCG
GCAGCAATGGCGACCACCCTGCGTAAACTGCTGACGGGTGAGCTGCTGACCCTGGCAAGCCGCCAGCAAC
TGATTGATTGGATGGAAGCGGATAAAGTGGCGGGTCCGCTGCTGCGTAGCGCGCTGCCGGCTGGCTGGTT
TATTGCGGATAAAAGCGGTGCGGGCGAACGTGGCAGCCGTGGCATTATTGCGGCGCTGGGCCCGGATGGT
AAACCGAGCCGTATTGTGGTGATTTATACCACCGGCAGCCAGGCGACGATGGATGAACGTAACCGTCAGA
TTGCGGAAATTGGCGCGAGCCTGATTAAACATTGG
[46 nt withheld, positions 2672-2717]
CGACCCTTGTCAGATCAAAGGATCTTC
